Addgene plasmid #129765: K560_AviC_coBirA
Purpose: Expresses Drosophila Kinesin-1 truncated at 560 and biotinylated at tail for single-molecule assays
Depositing lab: William Hancock. Depositing organization: Pennsylvania State University.
Backbone
  Vector backbone: pET
  Vector type: Bacterial Expression
Growth in bacteria
  Bacterial resistance: Ampicillin, 100 μg/mL
  Growth temperature: 37°C
  Growth strain: DH5alpha
  Growth instructions: Depositing lab uses BL21(DE3) for protein expression.
  Copy number: Low Copy
Gene/Insert
  Gene/Insert name: KHC (alt name: kinesin-1)
  Species: D. melanogaster (fly)
  Mutation: Truncation at 559
  Entrez Gene: Khc (a.k.a. Dmel_CG7765, 2R6, CG7765, DK, DKH, Dm KHC, DmK, DmKHC, Dmel\CG7765, Dmkin, KHC, KIF 5A, KIF5, KIF5B, KIN, Kif5, Kin, Kin-1, Kinesin, Kinesin-1, khc, kin, kinesin, kinesin-1, l(2)W12, l(2)k13219, l(2)k13314, l(2R)W12, pgs)
  Tag / fusion protein: Avi-tag GLNDIFEAQKIEWH and His6 (C terminal on backbone)
  Cloning method: Unknown
Terms and licenses: Academic/Nonprofit Terms; Industry Terms: Not Available to Industry
Depositor comments: Numbering differs compared to NCBI entry for Khc (NM_057242.5) in that truncation follows residue 557. This difference does not impact the function of the plasmid.
How to cite: K560_AviC_coBirA was a gift from William Hancock (Addgene plasmid # 129765 ; http://n2t.net/addgene:129765 ; RRID:Addgene_129765)
