[The description below was written by a language model from this plasmid's Addgene catalogue record and pLannotate feature annotations shown in this document.]
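Description:
K560_AviC_coBirA is a pET-based bacterial expression plasmid of about 7.1 kb that produces a truncated Drosophila melanogaster kinesin-1 heavy chain (Khc) biotinylated at its tail. It carries a ColE1/pBR322-type origin together with the bom region and the rop gene, consistent with its listing as low copy. An f1 origin is also present, and selection is by ampicillin resistance (bla). Expression is driven by a T7 promoter, so protein production requires a host that supplies T7 RNA polymerase. The depositing lab uses BL21(DE3) for expression.

The payload appears to be a two-gene, operon-like arrangement between the single T7 promoter and a T7 terminator. The first open reading frame follows a T7 gene 10 ribosome binding site and encodes the kinesin motor and part of its coiled-coil stalk. The catalogue gives the truncation as residue 559 or 560, and the depositor notes that it follows residue 557 in the NCBI numbering, with no functional consequence. The catalogue lists a C-terminal Avi-tag (a biotin acceptor peptide) and a His6 tag. The feature table marks only a short biotinylation-tag fragment downstream of Khc.

A second ribosome binding site precedes a GST coding sequence followed closely by E. coli BirA biotin ligase, apparently a GST–BirA fusion, with a histidine-tag annotation after it. Co-expressed BirA should biotinylate the Avi-tag in vivo, which matches the "coBirA" in the name.

The resulting tail-biotinylated kinesin is intended for single-molecule assays. A biotinylated tail typically allows attachment to streptavidin-coated surfaces, beads or labels.
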