Features (pLannotate 1.2.2; 17 found; start..end, strand, type, name):
      1..23      +  RBS            RBS: efficient ribosome binding site from bacteriophage T7 gene 10 (Olins and Rangwala, 1989)
     31..1701    +  CDS            Khc (fragment): KINH_DROME - Also known as kin. Experimental evidence at protein level: Swiss-Prot protein existence level 1. Kinesin is a microtubule-associated force-producing protein that may play a role in organelle transport. Milt and Miro form an essential protein complex that links Khc to mitochondria for light chain-independent, anterograde transport of mitochondria. From Drosophila melanogaster (Fruit fly).
   1774..1790    +  CDS            capTEV™ (fragment): composite tag for in vivo biotinylation, TEV protease cleavage, and 6xHis tagging
   1829..1846    +  RBS            RBS (fragment): efficient ribosome binding site from bacteriophage T7 gene 10 (Olins and Rangwala, 1989)
   1854..2507    +  CDS            GST26_SCHJA: Experimental evidence at protein level: Swiss-Prot protein existence level 1. GST isoenzymes appear to play a central role in the parasite detoxification system. Other functions are also suspected including a role in increasing the solubility of haematin in the parasite gut. From Schistosoma japonicum (Blood fluke).
   2532..3494    +  CDS            BirA: E. coli biotin protein ligase; birA
   3518..3535    +  CDS            9xHis (fragment): 9xHis affinity tag
   3545..3594    +  CDS            SET1 (fragment): solubility-enhancement tag derived from T7 phage gene 10B
   3602..3649    +  terminator     T7 terminator: transcription terminator for bacteriophage T7 RNA polymerase
   3686..4114    +  rep_origin     f1 ori (sequence partly withheld): f1 bacteriophage origin of replication; arrow indicates direction of (+) strand synthesis
   4167..4271    +  promoter       AmpR promoter: bla
   4272..5132    +  CDS            AmpR: β-lactamase; bla; confers resistance to ampicillin, carbenicillin, and related antibiotics
   5303..5891    +  rep_origin     ori: high-copy-number ColE1/pMB1/pBR322/pUC origin of replication
   6077..6216    -  misc_feature   bom: basis of mobility region from pBR322
   6318..6509    -  CDS            rop: Rop protein, which maintains plasmids at low copy number; rop
   6526..6906    +  CDS            YPB1_ECOLX: Protein predicted: Swiss-Prot protein existence level 4. From Escherichia coli.
   7018..7036    +  promoter       T7 promoter: promoter for bacteriophage T7 RNA polymerase
>Addgene plasmid #129765 | K560_AviC_coBirA | addgene full sequence | sequence record 263583 | Addgene NGS Result
TTTGTTTAACTTTAAGAAGGAGATATACATATGAGCGCAGAACGAGAAATTCCAGCCGAGGACAGCATCA
AAGTGGTCTGCCGATTCCGACCGCTGAACGACAGCGAAGAGAAGGCCGGCTCCAAGTTCGTGGTCAAGTT
CCCCAACAATGTGGAGGAGAACTGCATATCCATAGCGGGCAAGGTGTATTTGTTCGACAAGGTCTTCAAA
CCGAATGCATCCCAGGAAAAGGTCTACAATGAGGCGGCCAAGTCCATTGTTACGGATGTCCTGGCCGGGT
ACAATGGAACGATATTCGCATACGGTCAGACGTCCTCCGGAAAAACGCATACGATGGAGGGCGTGATCGG
GGACTCCGTAAAACAGGGTATCATACCTAGGATCGTCAACGACATTTTCAATCACATCTACGCGATGGAG
GTGAACCTGGAGTTTCACATCAAGGTCTCCTACTACGAGATCTACATGGACAAGATTCGAGATCTGTTGG
ACGTCTCCAAGGTGAACCTTAGTGTGCACGAGGATAAGAACCGGGTGCCGTACGTCAAGGGCGCTACGGA
ACGGTTCGTCTCGTCGCCGGAGGATGTTTTCGAGGTGATCGAGGAGGGCAAATCCAATCGTCACATCGCT
GTGACAAACATGAACGAGCATTCTTCGCGATCCCACTCAGTATTCCTTATCAATGTGAAGCAGGAGAACC
TGGAGAACCAGAAGAAACTATCCGGCAAACTCTACCTGGTGGATTTGGCCGGATCCGAGAAGGTTTCCAA
GACTGGAGCGGAGGGAACCGTTCTTGATGAAGCCAAGAACATCAACAAGTCGCTGTCGGCCTTGGGCAAC
GTAATTTCTGCCCTGGCGGACGGAAACAAAACGCACATCCCCTACCGTGATTCCAAGCTAACGCGCATCC
TGCAGGAGTCGCTGGGAGGCAACGCACGCACAACCATCGTCATCTGCTGCTCTCCAGCCAGTTTCAACGA
ATCTGAAACGAAGTCAACGCTGGACTTCGGTCGTAGAGCCAAGACAGTGAAGAACGTGGTCTGCGTTAAC
GAGGAGCTTACTGCCGAGGAATGGAAGCGACGCTATGAAAAGGAGAAGGAAAAGAACGCCCGACTAAAGG
GTAAGGTGGAGAAGCTTGAGATCGAGCTTGCGCGCTGGAGAGCGGGTGAAACTGTTAAGGCGGAGGAGCA
AATCAACATGGAGGATCTCATGGAGGCAAGCACGCCCAACCTGGAAGTGGAGGCAGCACAGACGGCGGCG
GCCGAGGCCGCTTTGGCCGCCCAGCGAACGGCTCTCGCCAATATGTCCGCATCGGTTGCCGTGAACGAGC
AGGCCAGGCTGGCTACAGAGTGCGAGCGTCTCTACCAGCAGCTGGACGACAAGGATGAGGAGATCAATCA
GCAGAGCCAGTACGCCGAGCAGCTCAAGGAGCAGGTGATGGAGCAGGAGGAACTCATCGCTAACGCTCGG
CGTGAGTATGAGACTTTGCAGTCGGAGATGGCGCGAATTCAACAGGAGAACGAGTCCGCCAAGGAAGAGG
TTAAGGAGGTGCTCCAAGCTCTCGAAGAGCTGACTGTAAACTACGACCAGAAATCCCAGGAGATCGATAA
CAAGAACAAGGATATCGATGCCCTCAACGAGGAGCTGCAGCAGAAGCAGTCTGTGTTCAACGCCGCCTCC
ACAGAGCTACAGCAGCTCAAGATGCTTGTTCCGCGTGGGAGCGGCGGCGGTCTGAACGATATTTTCGAAG
CGCAGAAAATTGAGTGGCATGAACATCATCATCATCATCACTAAGCGGCCGCGCTAGCAATTAGGCTCAC
ATTAGCGATTAACTTTAAGAAGGAGATATACATATGTCCCCTATACTAGGTTATTGGAAAATTAAGGGCC
TTGTGCAACCCACTCGACTTCTTTTGGAATATCTTGAAGAAAAATATGAAGAGCATTTGTATGAGCGCGA
TGAAGGTGATAAATGGCGAAACAAAAAGTTTGAATTGGGTTTGGAGTTTCCCAATCTTCCTTATTATATT
GATGGTGATGTTAAATTAACACAGTCTATGGCCATCATACGTTATATAGCTGACAAGCACAACATGTTGG
GTGGTTGTCCAAAAGAGCGTGCAGAGATTTCAATGCTTGAAGGAGCGGTTTTGGATATTAGATACGGTGT
TTCGAGAATTGCATATAGTAAAGACTTTGAAACTCTCAAAGTTGATTTTCTTAGCAAGCTACCTGAAATG
CTGAAAATGTTCGAAGATCGTTTATGTCATAAAACATATTTAAATGGTGATCATGTAACCCATCCTGACT
TCATGTTGTATGACGCTCTTGATGTTGTTTTATACATGGACCCAATGTGCCTGGATGCGTTCCCAAAATT
AGTTTGTTTTAAAAAACGTATTGAAGCTATCCCACAAATTGATAAGTACTTGAAATCCAGCAAGTATATA
GCATGGCCTTTGCAGGGCTGGCAAGCCACGTTTGGTGGTGGCGACCATCCTCCAAAATCGGATCTGGTTC
CGCGTGGATCCAAGGATAACACCGTGCCACTGAAATTGATTGCCCTGTTAGCGAACGGTGAATTTCACTC
TGGCGAGCAGTTGGGTGAAACGCTGGGAATGAGCCGGGCGGCTATTAATAAACACATTCAGACACTGCGT
GACTGGGGCGTTGATGTCTTTACCGTTCCGGGTAAAGGATACAGCCTGCCTGAGCCTATCCAGTTACTTA
ATGCTAAACAGATATTGGGTCAGCTGGATGGCGGTAGTGTAGCCGTGCTGCCAGTGATTGACTCCACGAA
TCAGTACCTTCTTGATCGTATCGGAGAGCTTAAATCGGGCGATGCTTGCATTGCAGAATACCAGCAGGCT
GGCCGTGGTCGCCGGGGTCGGAAATGGTTTTCGCCTTTTGGCGCAAACTTATATTTGTCGATGTTCTGGC
GTCTGGAACAAGGCCCGGCGGCGGCGATTGGTTTAAGTCTGGTTATCGGTATCGTGATGGCGGAAGTATT
ACGCAAGCTGGGTGCAGATAAAGTTCGTGTTAAATGGCCTAATGACCTCTATCTGCAGGATCGCAAGCTG
GCAGGCATTCTGGTGGAGCTGACTGGCAAAACTGGCGATGCGGCGCAAATAGTCATTGGAGCCGGGATCA
ACATGGCAATGCGCCGTGTTGAAGAGAGTGTCGTTAATCAGGGGTGGATCACGCTGCAGGAAGCGGGGAT
CAATCTCGATCGTAATACGTTGGCGGCCATGCTAATACGTGAATTACGTGCTGCGTTGGAACTCTTCGAA
CAAGAAGGATTGGCACCTTATCTGTCGCGCTGGGAAAAGCTGGATAATTTTATTAATCGCCCAGTGAAAC
TTATCATTGGTGATAAAGAAATATTTGGCATTTCACGCGGAATAGACAAACAGGGGGCTTTATTACTTGA
GCAGGATGGAATAATAAAACCCTGGATGGGCGGTGAAATATCCCTGCGTAGTGCAGAAAAATAAGAGCTC
GGGCCCACTCGATCGAGCACCACCACCACCACCACTGAGATCCGGCTGCTAACAAAGCCCGAAAGGAAGC
TGAGTTGGCTGCTGCCACCGCTGAGCAATAACTAGCATAACCCCTTGGGGCCTCTAAACGGGTCTTGAGG
GGTTTTTTGCTGAAAGGAGGAACTATATCCGGATTGGCGAATGGG
[124 nt withheld, positions 3686-3809]
C
[91 nt withheld, positions 3811-3901]
A
[49 nt withheld, positions 3903-3951]
CCTTTGACGTTGGAGTCCACGTTCTTT
[37 nt withheld, positions 3979-4015]
ACCCTATCTCGGTCTATTCTTTTGATTTATAAGGGATTTTGCCGATTTCGGCCTATTGGTTAAAAAATGA
GCTGATTTAACAAAAATTTAACGCGAATTTTAACAAAATATTAACGCTTACAATTTAGGTGGCACTTTTC
GGGGAAATGTGCGCGGAACCCCTATTTGTTTATTTTTCTAAATACATTCAAATATGTATCCGCTCATGAG
ACAATAACCCTGATAAATGCTTCAATAATATTGAAAAAGGAAGAGTATGAGTATTCAACATTTCCGTGTC
GCCCTTATTCCCTTTTTTGCGGCATTTTGCCTTCCTGTTTTTGCTCACCCAGAAACGCTGGTGAAAGTAA
AAGATGCTGAAGATCAGTTGGGTGCACGAGTGGGTTACATCGAACTGGATCTCAACAGCGGTAAGATCCT
TGAGAGTTTTCGCCCCGAAGAACGTTTTCCAATGATGAGCACTTTTAAAGTTCTGCTATGTGGCGCGGTA
TTATCCCGTATTGACGCCGGGCAAGAGCAACTCGGTCGCCGCATACACTATTCTCAGAATGACTTGGTTG
AGTACTCACCAGTCACAGAAAAGCATCTTACGGATGGCATGACAGTAAGAGAATTATGCAGTGCTGCCAT
AACCATGAGTGATAACACTGCGGCCAACTTACTTCTGACAACGATCGGAGGACCGAAGGAGCTAACCGCT
TTTTTGCACAACATGGGGGATCATGTAACTCGCCTTGATCGTTGGGAACCGGAGCTGAATGAAGCCATAC
CAAACGACGAGCGTGACACCACGATGCCTGCAGCAATGGCAACAACGTTGCGCAAACTATTAACTGGCGA
ACTACTTACTCTAGCTTCCCGGCAACAATTAATAGACTGGATGGAGGCGGATAAAGTTGCAGGACCACTT
CTGCGCTCGGCCCTTCCGGCTGGCTGGTTTATTGCTGATAAATCTGGAGCCGGTGAGCGTGGGTCTCGCG
GTATCATTGCAGCACTGGGGCCAGATGGTAAGCCCTCCCGTATCGTAGTTATCTACACGACGGGGAGTCA
GGCAACTATGGATGAACGAAATAGACAGATCGCTGAGATAGGTGCCTCACTGATTAAGCATTGGTAACTG
TCAGACCAAGTTTACTCATATATACTTTAGATTGATTTAAAACTTCATTTTTAATTTAAAAGGATCTAGG
TGAAGATCCTTTTTGATAATCTCATGACCAAAATCCCTTAACGTGAGTTTTCGTTCCACTGAGCGTCAGA
CCCCGTAGAAAAGATCAAAGGATCTTCTTGAGATCCTTTTTTTCTGCGCGTAATCTGCTGCTTGCAAACA
AAAAAACCACCGCTACCAGCGGTGGTTTGTTTGCCGGATCAAGAGCTACCAACTCTTTTTCCGAAGGTAA
CTGGCTTCAGCAGAGCGCAGATACCAAATACTGTCCTTCTAGTGTAGCCGTAGTTAGGCCACCACTTCAA
GAACTCTGTAGCACCGCCTACATACCTCGCTCTGCTAATCCTGTTACCAGTGGCTGCTGCCAGTGGCGAT
AAGTCGTGTCTTACCGGGTTGGACTCAAGACGATAGTTACCGGATAAGGCGCAGCGGTCGGGCTGAACGG
GGGGTTCGTGCACACAGCCCAGCTTGGAGCGAACGACCTACACCGAACTGAGATACCTACAGCGTGAGCT
ATGAGAAAGCGCCACGCTTCCCGAAGGGAGAAAGGCGGACAGGTATCCGGTAAGCGGCAGGGTCGGAACA
GGAGAGCGCACGAGGGAGCTTCCAGGGGGAAACGCCTGGTATCTTTATAGTCCTGTCGGGTTTCGCCACC
TCTGACTTGAGCGTCGATTTTTGTGATGCTCGTCAGGGGGGCGGAGCCTATGGAAAAACGCCAGCAACGC
GGCCTTTTTACGGTTCCTGGCCTTTTGCTGGCCTTTTGCTCACATGTTCTTTCCTGCGTTATCCCCTGAT
TCTGTGGATAACCGTATTACCGCCTTTGAGTGAGCTGATACCGCTCGCCGCAGCCGAACGACCGAGCGCA
GCGAGTCAGTGAGCGAGGAAGCGGAAGAGCGCCTGATGCGGTATTTTCTCCTTACGCATCTGTGCGGTAT
TTCACACCGCAATGGTGCACTCTCAGTACAATCTGCTCTGATGCCGCATAGTTAAGCCAGTATACACTCC
GCTATCGCTACGTGACTGGGTCATGGCTGCGCCCCGACACCCGCCAACACCCGCTGACGCGCCCTGACGG
GCTTGTCTGCTCCCGGCATCCGCTTACAGACAAGCTGTGACCGTCTCCGGGAGCTGCATGTGTCAGAGGT
TTTCACCGTCATCACCGAAACGCGCGAGGCAGCTGCGGTAAAGCTCATCAGCGTGGTCGTGAAGCGATTC
ACAGATGTCTGCCTGTTCATCCGCGTCCAGCTCGTTGAGTTTCTCCAGAAGCGTTAATGTCTGGCTTCTG
ATAAAGCGGGCCATGTTAAGGGCGGTTTTTTCCTGTTTGGTCACTGATGCCTCCGTGTAAGGGGGATTTC
TGTTCATGGGGGTAATGATACCGATGAAACGAGAGAGGATGCTCACGATACGGGTTACTGATGATGAACA
TGCCCGGTTACTGGAACGTTGTGAGGGTAAACAACTGGCGGTATGGATGCGGCGGGACCAGAGAAAAATC
ACTCAGGGTCAATGCCAGCGCTTCGTTAATACAGATGTAGGTGTTCCACAGGGTAGCCAGCAGCATCCTG
CGATGCAGATCCGGAACATAATGGTGCAGGGCGCTGACTTCCGCGTTTCCAGACTTTACGAAACACGGAA
ACCGAAGACCATTCATGTTGTTGCTCAGGTCGCAGACGTTTTGCAGCAGCAGTCGCTTCACGTTCGCTCG
CGTATCGGTGATTCATTCTGCTAACCAGTAAGGCAACCCCGCCAGCCTAGCCGGGTCCTCAACGACAGGA
GCACGATCATGCGCACCCGTGGCCAGGACCCAACGCTGCCCGAGATCTCGATCCCGCGAAATTAATACGA
CTCACTATAGGGAGACCACAACGGTTTCCCTCTAGAAATAAT
